Addgene plasmid #104372: pAW91.dCas9
Purpose: Expresses dCas9
Depositing lab: Richard Young. Depositing organization: Whitehead Institute for Biomedical Research. Publication: YY1 Is a Structural Regulator of Enhancer-Promoter Loops. Weintraub AS, Li CH, Zamudio AV, Sigova AA, Hannett NM, Day DS, Abraham BJ, Cohen MA, Nabet B, Buckley DL, Guo YE, Hnisz D, Jaenisch R, Bradner JE, Gray NS, Young RA. Cell. 2017 Dec 14;171(7):1573-1588.e28. doi: 10.1016/j.cell.2017.11.008. Epub 2017 Dec 7. PubMed 29224777.
Backbone
  Vector backbone: dcas9-vp64
  Backbone manufacturer: Zhang Lab
  Modifications to backbone: Removed VP64
  Selectable markers: Blasticidin
Growth in bacteria
  Bacterial resistance: Ampicillin, 100 μg/mL
  Growth temperature: 30°C
  Growth strain: NEB Stable
  Copy number: Unknown
Gene/Insert
  Gene/Insert name: dCas9
Terms and licenses: Academic/Nonprofit Terms; Industry Terms: Not Available to Industry
Depositor comments: Based on dCas9-VP64 vector from Zhang Lab
How to cite: pAW91.dCas9 was a gift from Richard Young (Addgene plasmid # 104372 ; http://n2t.net/addgene:104372 ; RRID:Addgene_104372)
