[The description below was written by a language model from this plasmid's Addgene catalogue record and pLannotate feature annotations shown in this document.]
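Description:
pAW91.dCas9 is a third-generation-style HIV-1 lentiviral transfer plasmid for expressing catalytically dead Streptococcus pyogenes Cas9 in mammalian cells. It was derived from a dCas9-VP64 lentiviral vector by removing the VP64 activation domain, leaving a DNA-binding protein with no effector domain. The plasmid is about 13.9 kb. It replicates in E. coli from a high-copy ColE1/pUC-type origin under ampicillin selection (AmpR) and also carries an f1 origin. The record lists a recombination-deficient strain for propagation, which is common for LTR-containing vectors.

The viral cassette begins with a CMV enhancer/promoter fused to a truncated 5' LTR, which drives production of genomic RNA in packaging cells. This is followed by the Ψ packaging signal with a partial gag sequence, the Rev response element for nuclear export of the unspliced RNA, and the cPPT/CTS, which aids transduction. Inside the provirus, the EF-1α promoter drives an open reading frame that starts with a nucleoplasmin bipartite nuclear localization signal and continues into dCas9, annotated as carrying the D10A and N863A mutations. A blasticidin S deaminase gene lies shortly downstream for selecting transduced cells. The element linking it to dCas9 is not annotated, so the table does not show how the two are co-expressed. A WPRE enhances transcript expression, and the cassette ends with a truncated 3' LTR followed by a bGH polyadenylation signal. Outside the LTRs, the backbone retains an SV40/EM7-driven bleomycin/Zeocin resistance cassette.

The stated purpose is simply expression of dCas9. With a separately supplied guide RNA, it can be targeted to chosen genomic sites for binding or steric interference, or used as a no-effector control alongside dCas9 fusion proteins.
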