Features (pLannotate 1.2.2; 33 found; start..end, strand, type, name):
     21..73      -  misc_feature   bom (fragment): basis of mobility region from pBR322
    228..607     +  enhancer       CMV enhancer: human cytomegalovirus immediate early enhancer
    608..807     +  promoter       CMV promoter: human cytomegalovirus (CMV) immediate early promoter
    825..1005    +  LTR            5' LTR (truncated): truncated 5' long terminal repeat (LTR) from HIV-1
   1052..1177    +  misc_feature   HIV-1 Ψ: packaging signal of human immunodeficiency virus type 1
   1161..1524    +  CDS            HIV-1 gag (fragment): gag protein from human immunodeficiency virus 1; gag
   1670..1903    +  misc_feature   RRE: The Rev response element (RRE) of HIV-1 allows for Rev-dependent mRNA export from the nucleus to the cytoplasm.
   2280..2380    +  CDS            Rev (fragment): human immunodeficiency virus 1 (HIV-1) Rev protein; rev; enhances nuclear export of unspliced and incompletely spliced viral mRNAs
   2430..2547    +  misc_feature   cPPT/CTS: central polypurine tract and central termination sequence of HIV-1
   2604..2670    +  CDS            small t antigen (fragment): SV40 (simian virus 40) small t antigen
   2677..3855    +  promoter       EF-1α promoter: strong constitutive promoter for human elongation factor EF-1α
   3871..3918    +  CDS            nucleoplasmin NLS: bipartite nuclear localization signal from nucleoplasmin
   3918..8019    +  CDS            dCas9 (fragment): catalytically dead mutant of the Cas9 endonuclease from the Streptococcus pyogenes Type II CRISPR/Cas system RNA-guided DNA-binding protein that lacks endonuclease activity due to the D10A mutation in the RuvC catalytic domain and the N863A mutation in the HNH catalytic domain
   8194..8592    +  CDS            BSD: blasticidin S deaminase; Aspergillus terreus BSD; confers resistance to blasticidin
   8593..8614    +  misc_feature   MCS (fragment): pBluescript multiple cloning site
   8617..9205    +  misc_feature   WPRE: woodchuck hepatitis virus posttranscriptional regulatory element
   9142..9723    +  CDS            nef (fragment): NEF_HV1H2 - Experimental evidence at protein level: Swiss-Prot protein existence level 1. Extracellular Nef protein targets CD4(+) T-lymphocytes for apoptosis by interacting with CXCR4 surface receptors. From Human immunodeficiency virus type 1 group M subtype B (isolate HXB2) (HIV-1).
   9730..9910    +  LTR            5' LTR (truncated): truncated 5' long terminal repeat (LTR) from HIV-1
   9942..10166   +  polyA_signal   bGH poly(A) signal: bovine growth hormone polyadenylation signal
  10170..10191   +  promoter       SV40 promoter (fragment): SV40 enhancer and early promoter
  10212..10640   +  rep_origin     f1 ori (sequence partly withheld): f1 bacteriophage origin of replication; arrow indicates direction of (+) strand synthesis
  10654..10983   +  promoter       SV40 promoter: SV40 enhancer and early promoter
  11031..11078   +  promoter       EM7 promoter: synthetic bacterial promoter&nbsp
  11097..11471   +  CDS            BleoR: antibiotic-binding protein; Sh ble from Streptoalloteichus hindustanus; confers resistance to bleomycin, phleomycin, and Zeocin™
  11481..11606   +  CDS            ble (fragment): BLE_KLEPN - Experimental evidence at protein level: Swiss-Prot protein existence level 1. Binding protein with a strong affinity to the bleomycin family of antibiotics. Binds to CL990; an antimitotic-antibiotic compound. From Klebsiella pneumoniae.
  11601..11722   +  polyA_signal   SV40 poly(A) signal: SV40 polyadenylation signal
  11793..11815   -  protein_bind   lac operator (fragment): The lac repressor binds to the lac operator to inhibit transcription in E. coli. This inhibition can be relieved by adding lactose or isopropyl-β-D-thiogalactopyranoside (IPTG). lac repressor encoded by lacI
  11819..11849   -  promoter       lac promoter: promoter for the E. coli lac operon
  11864..11885   -  protein_bind   CAP binding site: CAP binding activates transcription in the presence of cAMP. E. coli catabolite activator protein
  11898..11990   -  CDS            lacI (fragment): lac repressor; lacI; The lac repressor binds to the lac operator to inhibit transcription in E. coli. This inhibition can be relieved by adding lactose or isopropyl-β-D-thiogalactopyranoside (IPTG).
  12173..12761   -  rep_origin     ori: high-copy-number ColE1/pMB1/pBR322/pUC origin of replication
  12932..13792   -  CDS            AmpR: β-lactamase; bla; confers resistance to ampicillin, carbenicillin, and related antibiotics
  13793..13897   -  promoter       AmpR promoter: bla
>Addgene plasmid #104372 | pAW91.dCas9 | addgene full sequence | sequence record 201103 | Addgene NGS Result
CGGGAGATCTCCCGATCCCCTATGGTGCACTCTCAGTACAATCTGCTCTGATGCCGCATAGTTAAGCCAG
TATCTGCTCCCTGCTTGTGTGTTGGAGGTCGCTGAGTAGTGCGCGAGCAAAATTTAAGCTACAACAAGGC
AAGGCTTGACCGACAATTGCATGAAGAATCTGCTTAGGGTTAGGCGTTTTGCGCTGCTTCGCGATGTACG
GGCCAGATATACGCGTTGACATTGATTATTGACTAGTTATTAATAGTAATCAATTACGGGGTCATTAGTT
CATAGCCCATATATGGAGTTCCGCGTTACATAACTTACGGTAAATGGCCCGCCTGGCTGACCGCCCAACG
ACCCCCGCCCATTGACGTCAATAATGACGTATGTTCCCATAGTAACGCCAATAGGGACTTTCCATTGACG
TCAATGGGTGGAGTATTTACGGTAAACTGCCCACTTGGCAGTACATCAAGTGTATCATATGCCAAGTACG
CCCCCTATTGACGTCAATGACGGTAAATGGCCCGCCTGGCATTATGCCCAGTACATGACCTTATGGGACT
TTCCTACTTGGCAGTACATCTACGTATTAGTCATCGCTATTACCATGGTGATGCGGTTTTGGCAGTACAT
CAATGGGCGTGGATAGCGGTTTGACTCACGGGGATTTCCAAGTCTCCACCCCATTGACGTCAATGGGAGT
TTGTTTTGGCACCAAAATCAACGGGACTTTCCAAAATGTCGTAACAACTCCGCCCCATTGACGCAAATGG
GCGGTAGGCGTGTACGGTGGGAGGTCTATATAAGCAGCGCGTTTTGCCTGTACTGGGTCTCTCTGGTTAG
ACCAGATCTGAGCCTGGGAGCTCTCTGGCTAACTAGGGAACCCACTGCTTAAGCCTCAATAAAGCTTGCC
TTGAGTGCTTCAAGTAGTGTGTGCCCGTCTGTTGTGTGACTCTGGTAACTAGAGATCCCTCAGACCCTTT
TAGTCAGTGTGGAAAATCTCTAGCAGTGGCGCCCGAACAGGGACTTGAAAGCGAAAGGGAAACCAGAGGA
GCTCTCTCGACGCAGGACTCGGCTTGCTGAAGCGCGCACGGCAAGAGGCGAGGGGCGGCGACTGGTGAGT
ACGCCAAAAATTTTGACTAGCGGAGGCTAGAAGGAGAGAGATGGGTGCGAGAGCGTCAGTATTAAGCGGG
GGAGAATTAGATCGCGATGGGAAAAAATTCGGTTAAGGCCAGGGGGAAAGAAAAAATATAAATTAAAACA
TATAGTATGGGCAAGCAGGGAGCTAGAACGATTCGCAGTTAATCCTGGCCTGTTAGAAACATCAGAAGGC
TGTAGACAAATACTGGGACAGCTACAACCATCCCTTCAGACAGGATCAGAAGAACTTAGATCATTATATA
ATACAGTAGCAACCCTCTATTGTGTGCATCAAAGGATAGAGATAAAAGACACCAAGGAAGCTTTAGACAA
GATAGAGGAAGAGCAAAACAAAAGTAAGACCACCGCACAGCAAGCGGCCGCTGATCTTCAGACCTGGAGG
AGGAGATATGAGGGACAATTGGAGAAGTGAATTATATAAATATAAAGTAGTAAAAATTGAACCATTAGGA
GTAGCACCCACCAAGGCAAAGAGAAGAGTGGTGCAGAGAGAAAAAAGAGCAGTGGGAATAGGAGCTTTGT
TCCTTGGGTTCTTGGGAGCAGCAGGAAGCACTATGGGCGCAGCGTCAATGACGCTGACGGTACAGGCCAG
ACAATTATTGTCTGGTATAGTGCAGCAGCAGAACAATTTGCTGAGGGCTATTGAGGCGCAACAGCATCTG
TTGCAACTCACAGTCTGGGGCATCAAGCAGCTCCAGGCAAGAATCCTGGCTGTGGAAAGATACCTAAAGG
ATCAACAGCTCCTGGGGATTTGGGGTTGCTCTGGAAAACTCATTTGCACCACTGCTGTGCCTTGGAATGC
TAGTTGGAGTAATAAATCTCTGGAACAGATTTGGAATCACACGACCTGGATGGAGTGGGACAGAGAAATT
AACAATTACACAAGCTTAATACACTCCTTAATTGAAGAATCGCAAAACCAGCAAGAAAAGAATGAACAAG
AATTATTGGAATTAGATAAATGGGCAAGTTTGTGGAATTGGTTTAACATAACAAATTGGCTGTGGTATAT
AAAATTATTCATAATGATAGTAGGAGGCTTGGTAGGTTTAAGAATAGTTTTTGCTGTACTTTCTATAGTG
AATAGAGTTAGGCAGGGATATTCACCATTATCGTTTCAGACCCACCTCCCAACCCCGAGGGGACCCGACA
GGCCCGAAGGAATAGAAGAAGAAGGTGGAGAGAGAGACAGAGACAGATCCATTCGATTAGTGAACGGATC
GGCACTGCGTGCGCCAATTCTGCAGACAAATGGCAGTATTCATCCACAATTTTAAAAGAAAAGGGGGGAT
TGGGGGGTACAGTGCAGGGGAAAGAATAGTAGACATAATAGCAACAGACATACAAACTAAAGAATTACAA
AAACAAATTACAAAAATTCAAAATTTTCGGGTTTATTACAGGGACAGCAGAGATCCAGTTTGGTTAATTA
GCTAGCTGCAAAGATGGATAAAGTTTTAAACAGAGAGGAATCTTTGCAGCTAATGGACCTTCTAGGTCTT
GAAAGGAGTGGGAATTGGCTCCGGTGCCCGTCAGTGGGCAGAGCGCACATCGCCCACAGTCCCCGAGAAG
TTGGGGGGAGGGGTCGGCAATTGAACCGGTGCCTAGAGAAGGTGGCGCGGGGTAAACTGGGAAAGTGATG
TCGTGTACTGGCTCCGCCTTTTTCCCGAGGGTGGGGGAGAACCGTATATAAGTGCAGTAGTCGCCGTGAA
CGTTCTTTTTCGCAACGGGTTTGCCGCCAGAACACAGGTAAGTGCCGTGTGTGGTTCCCGCGGGCCTGGC
CTCTTTACGGGTTATGGCCCTTGCGTGCCTTGAATTACTTCCACCTGGCTGCAGTACGTGATTCTTGATC
CCGAGCTTCGGGTTGGAAGTGGGTGGGAGAGTTCGAGGCCTTGCGCTTAAGGAGCCCCTTCGCCTCGTGC
TTGAGTTGAGGCCTGGCCTGGGCGCTGGGGCCGCCGCGTGCGAATCTGGTGGCACCTTCGCGCCTGTCTC
GCTGCTTTCGATAAGTCTCTAGCCATTTAAAATTTTTGATGACCTGCTGCGACGCTTTTTTTCTGGCAAG
ATAGTCTTGTAAATGCGGGCCAAGATCTGCACACTGGTATTTCGGTTTTTGGGGCCGCGGGCGGCGACGG
GGCCCGTGCGTCCCAGCGCACATGTTCGGCGAGGCGGGGCCTGCGAGCGCGGCCACCGAGAATCGGACGG
GGGTAGTCTCAAGCTGGCCGGCCTGCTCTGGTGCCTGGCCTCGCGCCGCCGTGTATCGCCCCGCCCTGGG
CGGCAAGGCTGGCCCGGTCGGCACCAGTTGCGTGAGCGGAAAGATGGCCGCTTCCCGGCCCTGCTGCAGG
GAGCTCAAAATGGAGGACGCGGCGCTCGGGAGAGCGGGCGGGTGAGTCACCCACACAAAGGAAAAGGGCC
TTTCCGTCCTCAGCCGTCGCTTCATGTGACTCCACGGAGTACCGGGCGCCGTCCAGGCACCTCGATTAGT
TCTCGAGCTTTTGGAGTACGTCGTCTTTAGGTTGGGGGGAGGGGTTTTATGCGATGGAGTTTCCCCACAC
TGAGTGGGTGGAGACTGAAGTTAGGCCAGCTTGGCACTTGATGTAATTCTCCTTGGAATTTGCCCTTTTT
GAGTTTGGATCTTGGTTCATTCTCAAGCCTCAGACAGTGGTTCAAAGTTTTTTTCTTCCATTTCAGGTGT
CGTGACGTACGGCCACCATGAAAAGGCCGGCGGCCACGAAAAAGGCCGGCCAGGCAAAAAAGAAAAAGGA
CAAGAAGTACAGCATCGGCCTGGCCATCGGCACCAACTCTGTGGGCTGGGCCGTGATCACCGACGAGTAC
AAGGTGCCCAGCAAGAAATTCAAGGTGCTGGGCAACACCGACCGGCACAGCATCAAGAAGAACCTGATCG
GAGCCCTGCTGTTCGACAGCGGCGAAACAGCCGAGGCCACCCGGCTGAAGAGAACCGCCAGAAGAAGATA
CACCAGACGGAAGAACCGGATCTGCTATCTGCAAGAGATCTTCAGCAACGAGATGGCCAAGGTGGACGAC
AGCTTCTTCCACAGACTGGAAGAGTCCTTCCTGGTGGAAGAGGATAAGAAGCACGAGCGGCACCCCATCT
TCGGCAACATCGTGGACGAGGTGGCCTACCACGAGAAGTACCCCACCATCTACCACCTGAGAAAGAAACT
GGTGGACAGCACCGACAAGGCCGACCTGCGGCTGATCTATCTGGCCCTGGCCCACATGATCAAGTTCCGG
GGCCACTTCCTGATCGAGGGCGACCTGAACCCCGACAACAGCGACGTGGACAAGCTGTTCATCCAGCTGG
TGCAGACCTACAACCAGCTGTTCGAGGAAAACCCCATCAACGCCAGCGGCGTGGACGCCAAGGCCATCCT
GTCTGCCAGACTGAGCAAGAGCAGACGGCTGGAAAATCTGATCGCCCAGCTGCCCGGCGAGAAGAAGAAT
GGCCTGTTCGGCAACCTGATTGCCCTGAGCCTGGGCCTGACCCCCAACTTCAAGAGCAACTTCGACCTGG
CCGAGGATGCCAAACTGCAGCTGAGCAAGGACACCTACGACGACGACCTGGACAACCTGCTGGCCCAGAT
CGGCGACCAGTACGCCGACCTGTTTCTGGCCGCCAAGAACCTGTCCGACGCCATCCTGCTGAGCGACATC
CTGAGAGTGAACACCGAGATCACCAAGGCCCCCCTGAGCGCCTCTATGATCAAGAGATACGACGAGCACC
ACCAGGACCTGACCCTGCTGAAAGCTCTCGTGCGGCAGCAGCTGCCTGAGAAGTACAAAGAGATTTTCTT
CGACCAGAGCAAGAACGGCTACGCCGGCTACATTGACGGCGGAGCCAGCCAGGAAGAGTTCTACAAGTTC
ATCAAGCCCATCCTGGAAAAGATGGACGGCACCGAGGAACTGCTCGTGAAGCTGAACAGAGAGGACCTGC
TGCGGAAGCAGCGGACCTTCGACAACGGCAGCATCCCCCACCAGATCCACCTGGGAGAGCTGCACGCCAT
TCTGCGGCGGCAGGAAGATTTTTACCCATTCCTGAAGGACAACCGGGAAAAGATCGAGAAGATCCTGACC
TTCCGCATCCCCTACTACGTGGGCCCTCTGGCCAGGGGAAACAGCAGATTCGCCTGGATGACCAGAAAGA
GCGAGGAAACCATCACCCCCTGGAACTTCGAGGAAGTGGTGGACAAGGGCGCTTCCGCCCAGAGCTTCAT
CGAGCGGATGACCAACTTCGATAAGAACCTGCCCAACGAGAAGGTGCTGCCCAAGCACAGCCTGCTGTAC
GAGTACTTCACCGTGTATAACGAGCTGACCAAAGTGAAATACGTGACCGAGGGAATGAGAAAGCCCGCCT
TCCTGAGCGGCGAGCAGAAAAAGGCCATCGTGGACCTGCTGTTCAAGACCAACCGGAAAGTGACCGTGAA
GCAGCTGAAAGAGGACTACTTCAAGAAAATCGAGTGCTTCGACTCCGTGGAAATCTCCGGCGTGGAAGAT
CGGTTCAACGCCTCCCTGGGCACATACCACGATCTGCTGAAAATTATCAAGGACAAGGACTTCCTGGACA
ATGAGGAAAACGAGGACATTCTGGAAGATATCGTGCTGACCCTGACACTGTTTGAGGACAGAGAGATGAT
CGAGGAACGGCTGAAAACCTATGCCCACCTGTTCGACGACAAAGTGATGAAGCAGCTGAAGCGGCGGAGA
TACACCGGCTGGGGCAGGCTGAGCCGGAAGCTGATCAACGGCATCCGGGACAAGCAGTCCGGCAAGACAA
TCCTGGATTTCCTGAAGTCCGACGGCTTCGCCAACAGAAACTTCATGCAGCTGATCCACGACGACAGCCT
GACCTTTAAAGAGGACATCCAGAAAGCCCAGGTGTCCGGCCAGGGCGATAGCCTGCACGAGCACATTGCC
AATCTGGCCGGCAGCCCCGCCATTAAGAAGGGCATCCTGCAGACAGTGAAGGTGGTGGACGAGCTCGTGA
AAGTGATGGGCCGGCACAAGCCCGAGAACATCGTGATCGAAATGGCCAGAGAGAACCAGACCACCCAGAA
GGGACAGAAGAACAGCCGCGAGAGAATGAAGCGGATCGAAGAGGGCATCAAAGAGCTGGGCAGCCAGATC
CTGAAAGAACACCCCGTGGAAAACACCCAGCTGCAGAACGAGAAGCTGTACCTGTACTACCTGCAGAATG
GGCGGGATATGTACGTGGACCAGGAACTGGACATCAACCGGCTGTCCGACTACGATGTGGACCACATCGT
GCCTCAGAGCTTTCTGAAGGACGACTCCATCGACAACAAGGTGCTGACCAGAAGCGACAAGGCCCGGGGC
AAGAGCGACAACGTGCCCTCCGAAGAGGTCGTGAAGAAGATGAAGAACTACTGGCGGCAGCTGCTGAACG
CCAAGCTGATTACCCAGAGAAAGTTCGACAATCTGACCAAGGCCGAGAGAGGCGGCCTGAGCGAACTGGA
TAAGGCCGGCTTCATCAAGAGACAGCTGGTGGAAACCCGGCAGATCACAAAGCACGTGGCACAGATCCTG
GACTCCCGGATGAACACTAAGTACGACGAGAATGACAAGCTGATCCGGGAAGTGAAAGTGATCACCCTGA
AGTCCAAGCTGGTGTCCGATTTCCGGAAGGATTTCCAGTTTTACAAAGTGCGCGAGATCAACAACTACCA
CCACGCCCACGACGCCTACCTGAACGCCGTCGTGGGAACCGCCCTGATCAAAAAGTACCCTAAGCTGGAA
AGCGAGTTCGTGTACGGCGACTACAAGGTGTACGACGTGCGGAAGATGATCGCCAAGAGCGAGCAGGAAA
TCGGCAAGGCTACCGCCAAGTACTTCTTCTACAGCAACATCATGAACTTTTTCAAGACCGAGATTACCCT
GGCCAACGGCGAGATCCGGAAGCGGCCTCTGATCGAGACAAACGGCGAAACCGGGGAGATCGTGTGGGAT
AAGGGCCGGGATTTTGCCACCGTGCGGAAAGTGCTGAGCATGCCCCAAGTGAATATCGTGAAAAAGACCG
AGGTGCAGACAGGCGGCTTCAGCAAAGAGTCTATCCTGCCCAAGAGGAACAGCGATAAGCTGATCGCCAG
AAAGAAGGACTGGGACCCTAAGAAGTACGGCGGCTTCGACAGCCCCACCGTGGCCTATTCTGTGCTGGTG
GTGGCCAAAGTGGAAAAGGGCAAGTCCAAGAAACTGAAGAGTGTGAAAGAGCTGCTGGGGATCACCATCA
TGGAAAGAAGCAGCTTCGAGAAGAATCCCATCGACTTTCTGGAAGCCAAGGGCTACAAAGAAGTGAAAAA
GGACCTGATCATCAAGCTGCCTAAGTACTCCCTGTTCGAGCTGGAAAACGGCCGGAAGAGAATGCTGGCC
TCTGCCGGCGAACTGCAGAAGGGAAACGAACTGGCCCTGCCCTCCAAATATGTGAACTTCCTGTACCTGG
CCAGCCACTATGAGAAGCTGAAGGGCTCCCCCGAGGATAATGAGCAGAAACAGCTGTTTGTGGAACAGCA
CAAGCACTACCTGGACGAGATCATCGAGCAGATCAGCGAGTTCTCCAAGAGAGTGATCCTGGCCGACGCT
AATCTGGACAAAGTGCTGTCCGCCTACAACAAGCACCGGGATAAGCCCATCAGAGAGCAGGCCGAGAATA
TCATCCACCTGTTTACCCTGACCAATCTGGGAGCCCCTGCCGCCTTCAAGTACTTTGACACCACCATCGA
CCGGAAGAGGTACACCAGCACCAAAGAGGTGCTGGACGCCACCCTGATCCACCAGAGCATCACCGGCCTG
TACGAGACACGGATCGACCTGTCTCAGCTGGGAGGCGACAGCGCTGGAGGAGGTGGAAGCGGAGGAGGAG
GAAGCGGAGGAGGAGGTAGCGGACCTAAGAAAAAGAGGAAGGTGGCGGCCGCTGGATCCGGACGGGCTAT
TAACTGTACAGGCAGTGGAGAGGGCAGAGGAAGTCTGCTAACATGCGGTGACGTCGAGGAGAATCCTGGC
CCAATGGCCAAGCCTTTGTCTCAAGAAGAATCCACCCTCATTGAAAGAGCAACGGCTACAATCAACAGCA
TCCCCATCTCTGAAGACTACAGCGTCGCCAGCGCAGCTCTCTCTAGCGACGGCCGCATCTTCACTGGTGT
CAATGTATATCATTTTACTGGGGGACCTTGTGCAGAACTCGTGGTGCTGGGCACTGCTGCTGCTGCGGCA
GCTGGCAACCTGACTTGTATCGTCGCGATCGGAAATGAGAACAGGGGCATCTTGAGCCCCTGCGGACGGT
GCCGACAGGTGCTTCTCGATCTGCATCCTGGGATCAAAGCCATAGTGAAGGACAGTGATGGACAGCCGAC
GGCAGTTGGGATTCGTGAATTGCTGCCCTCTGGTTATGTGTGGGAGGGCTAAGAATTCGATATCAAGCTT
ATCGGTAATCAACCTCTGGATTACAAAATTTGTGAAAGATTGACTGGTATTCTTAACTATGTTGCTCCTT
TTACGCTATGTGGATACGCTGCTTTAATGCCTTTGTATCATGCTATTGCTTCCCGTATGGCTTTCATTTT
CTCCTCCTTGTATAAATCCTGGTTGCTGTCTCTTTATGAGGAGTTGTGGCCCGTTGTCAGGCAACGTGGC
GTGGTGTGCACTGTGTTTGCTGACGCAACCCCCACTGGTTGGGGCATTGCCACCACCTGTCAGCTCCTTT
CCGGGACTTTCGCTTTCCCCCTCCCTATTGCCACGGCGGAACTCATCGCCGCCTGCCTTGCCCGCTGCTG
GACAGGGGCTCGGCTGTTGGGCACTGACAATTCCGTGGTGTTGTCGGGGAAATCATCGTCCTTTCCTTGG
CTGCTCGCCTGTGTTGCCACCTGGATTCTGCGCGGGACGTCCTTCTGCTACGTCCCTTCGGCCCTCAATC
CAGCGGACCTTCCTTCCCGCGGCCTGCTGCCGGCTCTGCGGCCTCTTCCGCGTCTTCGCCTTCGCCCTCA
GACGAGTCGGATCTCCCTTTGGGCCGCCTCCCCGCATCGATACCGTCGACCTCGAGACCTAGAAAAACAT
GGAGCAATCACAAGTAGCAATACAGCAGCTACCAATGCTGATTGTGCCTGGCTAGAAGCACAAGAGGAGG
AGGAGGTGGGTTTTCCAGTCACACCTCAGGTACCTTTAAGACCAATGACTTACAAGGCAGCTGTAGATCT
TAGCCACTTTTTAAAAGAAAAGGGGGGACTGGAAGGGCTAATTCACTCCCAACGAAGACAAGATATCCTT
GATCTGTGGATCTACCACACACAAGGCTACTTCCCTGATTGGCAGAACTACACACCAGGGCCAGGGATCA
GATATCCACTGACCTTTGGATGGTGCTACAAGCTAGTACCAGTTGAGCAAGAGAAGGTAGAAGAAGCCAA
TGAAGGAGAGAACACCCGCTTGTTACACCCTGTGAGCCTGCATGGGATGGATGACCCGGAGAGAGAAGTA
TTAGAGTGGAGGTTTGACAGCCGCCTAGCATTTCATCACATGGCCCGAGAGCTGCATCCGGACTGTACTG
GGTCTCTCTGGTTAGACCAGATCTGAGCCTGGGAGCTCTCTGGCTAACTAGGGAACCCACTGCTTAAGCC
TCAATAAAGCTTGCCTTGAGTGCTTCAAGTAGTGTGTGCCCGTCTGTTGTGTGACTCTGGTAACTAGAGA
TCCCTCAGACCCTTTTAGTCAGTGTGGAAAATCTCTAGCAGGGCCCGTTTAAACCCGCTGATCAGCCTCG
ACTGTGCCTTCTAGTTGCCAGCCATCTGTTGTTTGCCCCTCCCCCGTGCCTTCCTTGACCCTGGAAGGTG
CCACTCCCACTGTCCTTTCCTAATAAAATGAGGAAATTGCATCGCATTGTCTGAGTAGGTGTCATTCTAT
TCTGGGGGGTGGGGTGGGGCAGGACAGCAAGGGGGAGGATTGGGAAGACAATAGCAGGCATGCTGGGGAT
GCGGTGGGCTCTATGGCTTCTGAGGCGGAAAGAACCAGCTGGGGCTCTAGGGGGTATCCCC
[124 nt withheld, positions 10212-10335]
C
[91 nt withheld, positions 10337-10427]
A
[49 nt withheld, positions 10429-10477]
CCTTTGACGTTGGAGTCCACGTTCTTT
[37 nt withheld, positions 10505-10541]
ACCCTATCTCGGTCTATTCTTTTGATTTATAAGGGATTTTGCCGATTTCGGCCTATTGGTTAAAAAATGA
GCTGATTTAACAAAAATTTAACGCGAATTAATTCTGTGGAATGTGTGTCAGTTAGGGTGTGGAAAGTCCC
CAGGCTCCCCAGCAGGCAGAAGTATGCAAAGCATGCATCTCAATTAGTCAGCAACCAGGTGTGGAAAGTC
CCCAGGCTCCCCAGCAGGCAGAAGTATGCAAAGCATGCATCTCAATTAGTCAGCAACCATAGTCCCGCCC
CTAACTCCGCCCATCCCGCCCCTAACTCCGCCCAGTTCCGCCCATTCTCCGCCCCATGGCTGACTAATTT
TTTTTATTTATGCAGAGGCCGAGGCCGCCTCTGCCTCTGAGCTATTCCAGAAGTAGTGAGGAGGCTTTTT
TGGAGGCCTAGGCTTTTGCAAAAAGCTCCCGGGAGCTTGTATATCCATTTTCGGATCTGATCAGCACGTG
TTGACAATTAATCATCGGCATAGTATATCGGCATAGTATAATACGACAAGGTGAGGAACTAAACCATGGC
CAAGTTGACCAGTGCCGTTCCGGTGCTCACCGCGCGCGACGTCGCCGGAGCGGTCGAGTTCTGGACCGAC
CGGCTCGGGTTCTCCCGGGACTTCGTGGAGGACGACTTCGCCGGTGTGGTCCGGGACGACGTGACCCTGT
TCATCAGCGCGGTCCAGGACCAGGTGGTGCCGGACAACACCCTGGCCTGGGTGTGGGTGCGCGGCCTGGA
CGAGCTGTACGCCGAGTGGTCGGAGGTCGTGTCCACGAACTTCCGGGACGCCTCCGGGCCGGCCATGACC
GAGATCGGCGAGCAGCCGTGGGGGCGGGAGTTCGCCCTGCGCGACCCGGCCGGCAACTGCGTGCACTTCG
TGGCCGAGGAGCAGGACTGACACGTGCTACGAGATTTCGATTCCACCGCCGCCTTCTATGAAAGGTTGGG
CTTCGGAATCGTTTTCCGGGACGCCGGCTGGATGATCCTCCAGCGCGGGGATCTCATGCTGGAGTTCTTC
GCCCACCCCAACTTGTTTATTGCAGCTTATAATGGTTACAAATAAAGCAATAGCATCACAAATTTCACAA
ATAAAGCATTTTTTTCACTGCATTCTAGTTGTGGTTTGTCCAAACTCATCAATGTATCTTATCATGTCTG
TATACCGTCGACCTCTAGCTAGAGCTTGGCGTAATCATGGTCATAGCTGTTTCCTGTGTGAAATTGTTAT
CCGCTCACAATTCCACACAACATACGAGCCGGAAGCATAAAGTGTAAAGCCTGGGGTGCCTAATGAGTGA
GCTAACTCACATTAATTGCGTTGCGCTCACTGCCCGCTTTCCAGTCGGGAAACCTGTCGTGCCAGCTGCA
TTAATGAATCGGCCAACGCGCGGGGAGAGGCGGTTTGCGTATTGGGCGCTCTTCCGCTTCCTCGCTCACT
GACTCGCTGCGCTCGGTCGTTCGGCTGCGGCGAGCGGTATCAGCTCACTCAAAGGCGGTAATACGGTTAT
CCACAGAATCAGGGGATAACGCAGGAAAGAACATGTGAGCAAAAGGCCAGCAAAAGGCCAGGAACCGTAA
AAAGGCCGCGTTGCTGGCGTTTTTCCATAGGCTCCGCCCCCCTGACGAGCATCACAAAAATCGACGCTCA
AGTCAGAGGTGGCGAAACCCGACAGGACTATAAAGATACCAGGCGTTTCCCCCTGGAAGCTCCCTCGTGC
GCTCTCCTGTTCCGACCCTGCCGCTTACCGGATACCTGTCCGCCTTTCTCCCTTCGGGAAGCGTGGCGCT
TTCTCATAGCTCACGCTGTAGGTATCTCAGTTCGGTGTAGGTCGTTCGCTCCAAGCTGGGCTGTGTGCAC
GAACCCCCCGTTCAGCCCGACCGCTGCGCCTTATCCGGTAACTATCGTCTTGAGTCCAACCCGGTAAGAC
ACGACTTATCGCCACTGGCAGCAGCCACTGGTAACAGGATTAGCAGAGCGAGGTATGTAGGCGGTGCTAC
AGAGTTCTTGAAGTGGTGGCCTAACTACGGCTACACTAGAAGAACAGTATTTGGTATCTGCGCTCTGCTG
AAGCCAGTTACCTTCGGAAAAAGAGTTGGTAGCTCTTGATCCGGCAAACAAACCACCGCTGGTAGCGGTG
GTTTTTTTGTTTGCAAGCAGCAGATTACGCGCAGAAAAAAAGGATCTCAAGAAGATCCTTTGATCTTTTC
TACGGGGTCTGACGCTCAGTGGAACGAAAACTCACGTTAAGGGATTTTGGTCATGAGATTATCAAAAAGG
ATCTTCACCTAGATCCTTTTAAATTAAAAATGAAGTTTTAAATCAATCTAAAGTATATATGAGTAAACTT
GGTCTGACAGTTACCAATGCTTAATCAGTGAGGCACCTATCTCAGCGATCTGTCTATTTCGTTCATCCAT
AGTTGCCTGACTCCCCGTCGTGTAGATAACTACGATACGGGAGGGCTTACCATCTGGCCCCAGTGCTGCA
ATGATACCGCGAGACCCACGCTCACCGGCTCCAGATTTATCAGCAATAAACCAGCCAGCCGGAAGGGCCG
AGCGCAGAAGTGGTCCTGCAACTTTATCCGCCTCCATCCAGTCTATTAATTGTTGCCGGGAAGCTAGAGT
AAGTAGTTCGCCAGTTAATAGTTTGCGCAACGTTGTTGCCATTGCTACAGGCATCGTGGTGTCACGCTCG
TCGTTTGGTATGGCTTCATTCAGCTCCGGTTCCCAACGATCAAGGCGAGTTACATGATCCCCCATGTTGT
GCAAAAAAGCGGTTAGCTCCTTCGGTCCTCCGATCGTTGTCAGAAGTAAGTTGGCCGCAGTGTTATCACT
CATGGTTATGGCAGCACTGCATAATTCTCTTACTGTCATGCCATCCGTAAGATGCTTTTCTGTGACTGGT
GAGTACTCAACCAAGTCATTCTGAGAATAGTGTATGCGGCGACCGAGTTGCTCTTGCCCGGCGTCAATAC
GGGATAATACCGCGCCACATAGCAGAACTTTAAAAGTGCTCATCATTGGAAAACGTTCTTCGGGGCGAAA
ACTCTCAAGGATCTTACCGCTGTTGAGATCCAGTTCGATGTAACCCACTCGTGCACCCAACTGATCTTCA
GCATCTTTTACTTTCACCAGCGTTTCTGGGTGAGCAAAAACAGGAAGGCAAAATGCCGCAAAAAAGGGAA
TAAGGGCGACACGGAAATGTTGAATACTCATACTCTTCCTTTTTCAATATTATTGAAGCATTTATCAGGG
TTATTGTCTCATGAGCGGATACATATTTGAATGTATTTAGAAAAATAAACAAATAGGGGTTCCGCGCACA
TTTCCCCGAAAAGTGCCACCTGACGTCGACGGAT
